Addgene plasmid #83717: MSCV-6NBC-GFP-PGK-Puro-Barcode40
Purpose: individual 6N barcode to make barcoded cell line variants
Depositing lab: Monte Winslow. Depositing organization: Stanford University. Publication: An in vivo multiplexed small-molecule screening platform. Gruner BM, Schulze CJ, Yang D, Ogasawara D, Dix MM, Rogers ZN, Chuang CH, McFarland CD, Chiou SH, Brown JM, Cravatt BF, Bogyo M, Winslow MM. Nat Methods. 2016 Sep 12. doi: 10.1038/nmeth.3992. PubMed 27617390.
Backbone
  Vector backbone: MSCV
  Vector type: Retroviral
  Selectable markers: Puromycin
Growth in bacteria
  Bacterial resistance: Ampicillin, 100 μg/mL
  Growth temperature: 37°C
  Growth strain: DH5alpha
  Copy number: High Copy
Gene/Insert
  Gene/Insert name: Barcode40
  Species: Synthetic
  Cloning method: Restriction Enzyme; 5′ cloning site BglII (destroyed during cloning); 3′ cloning site EcoRI (not destroyed)
  Sequencing primers: 5′ CCCTTGAACCTCCTCGTTCGACC
Terms and licenses: Academic/Nonprofit Terms; Industry Terms: Not Available to Industry
How to cite: MSCV-6NBC-GFP-PGK-Puro-Barcode40 was a gift from Monte Winslow (Addgene plasmid # 83717 ; http://n2t.net/addgene:83717 ; RRID:Addgene_83717)
