[The description below was written by a language model from this plasmid's Addgene catalogue record and pLannotate feature annotations shown in this document.]
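Description:
MSCV-6NBC-GFP-PGK-Puro-Barcode40 is a gammaretroviral transfer plasmid of about 7 kb built on the MSCV (murine stem cell virus) backbone. It is one member of a set of vectors that each carry a distinct synthetic six-nucleotide barcode, here barcode 40. In bacteria it is maintained through a high-copy ColE1/pUC-type origin and selected with ampicillin via β-lactamase. Short annotated fragments of lacI, lacZα, rop, bom, the tetracycline resistance gene and env are non-functional remnants of earlier cloning vectors.

The retroviral cassette is flanked by MESV-derived 5′ and 3′ long terminal repeats. It contains the Ψ packaging signal and a truncated, start-codon-less gag segment that extends the packaging region, so the transcript can be encapsidated when viral proteins are supplied in trans by a packaging cell line. EGFP lies immediately downstream of this region with no annotated internal promoter, so it is presumably expressed from the 5′ LTR. A mouse PGK promoter separately drives puromycin N-acetyltransferase. Transduced cells are therefore green fluorescent and puromycin selectable.

The barcode itself is too short to appear in the feature table. The record says it was inserted between a BglII site (destroyed during cloning) and an EcoRI site, but its exact position relative to EGFP is not annotated.

Once integrated, the provirus gives each cell population a heritable DNA tag. The stated purpose is to make barcoded cell line variants, and the associated publication describes an in vivo multiplexed small-molecule screening platform. That use is consistent with pooling differently barcoded variants and measuring their relative abundance by sequencing the barcode region.
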