Features (pLannotate 1.2.2; 19 found; start..end, strand, type, name):
    579..920     +  misc_feature   MESV Ψ: packaging signal of murine embryonic stem cell virus
    987..1403    +  CDS            gag (truncated): truncated Moloney murine leukemia virus (MMLV) gag gene lacking the start codon
   1427..2143    +  CDS            EGFP: EGFP is a basic (constitutively fluorescent) green fluorescent protein published in 1996, derived from Aequorea victoria. It is reported to be a rapidly-maturing weak dimer with moderate acid sensitivity.
   2161..2660    +  promoter       PGK promoter: mouse phosphoglycerate kinase 1 promoter
   2681..3280    +  CDS            PuroR: puromycin N-acetyltransferase; pac from Streptomyces alboniger; confers resistance to puromycin
   3380..3894    +  LTR            3' LTR: 3' long terminal repeat from murine embryonic stem cell virus
   4087..4103    -  protein_bind   lac operator: The lac repressor binds to the lac operator to inhibit transcription in E. coli. This inhibition can be relieved by adding lactose or isopropyl-β-D-thiogalactopyranoside (IPTG). lac repressor encoded by lacI
   4111..4141    -  promoter       lac promoter: promoter for the E. coli lac operon
   4156..4177    -  protein_bind   CAP binding site: CAP binding activates transcription in the presence of cAMP. E. coli catabolite activator protein
   4190..4282    -  CDS            lacI (fragment): lac repressor; lacI; The lac repressor binds to the lac operator to inhibit transcription in E. coli. This inhibition can be relieved by adding lactose or isopropyl-β-D-thiogalactopyranoside (IPTG).
   4465..5053    -  rep_origin     ori: high-copy-number ColE1/pMB1/pBR322/pUC origin of replication
   5224..6084    -  CDS            AmpR: β-lactamase; bla; confers resistance to ampicillin, carbenicillin, and related antibiotics
   6085..6189    -  promoter       AmpR promoter: bla
   6284..6319    +  CDS            rop (fragment): Rop protein, which maintains plasmids at low copy number; rop
   6421..6520    +  misc_feature   bom (fragment): basis of mobility region from pBR322
   6526..6675    -  CDS            lacZα (fragment): LacZα fragment of β-galactosidase; lacZ fragment
   6675..6876    -  CDS            TcR (fragment): tetracycline efflux protein; tet; confers resistance to tetracycline
   6877..6975    +  CDS            env (fragment): murine leukemia virus gPr80 envelope polyprotein precursor; env; proteolytically cleaved into gp70SU and p15TM subunits
   7017..515     +  LTR            5' LTR (across the origin): 5' long terminal repeat from murine embryonic stem cell virus
>Addgene plasmid #83717 | MSCV-6NBC-GFP-PGK-Puro-Barcode40 | depositor full sequence | sequence record 159866 | Full Sequence
TGAAAGACCCCACCTGTAGGTTTGGCAAGCTAGCTTAAGTAACGCCATTTTGCAAGGCATGGAAAATACA
TAACTGAGAATAGAGAAGTTCAGATCAAGGTTAGGAACAGAGAGACAGCAGAATATGGGCCAAACAGGAT
ATCTGTGGTAAGCAGTTCCTGCCCCGGCTCAGGGCCAAGAACAGATGGTCCCCAGATGCGGTCCCGCCCT
CAGCAGTTTCTAGAGAACCATCAGATGTTTCCAGGGTGCCCCAAGGACCTGAAATGACCCTGTGCCTTAT
TTGAACTAACCAATCAGTTCGCTTCTCGCTTCTGTTCGCGCGCTTCTGCTCCCCGAGCTCAATAAAAGAG
CCCACAACCCCTCACTCGGCGCGCCAGTCCTCCGATAGACTGCGTCGCCCGGGTACCCGTATTCCCAATA
AAGCCTCTTGCTGTTTGCATCCGAATCGTGGACTCGCTGATCCTTGGGAGGGTCTCCTCAGATTGATTGA
CTGCCCACCTCGGGGGTCTTTCATTTGGAGGTTCCACCGAGATTTGGAGACCCCTGCCCAGGGACCACCG
ACCCCCCCGCCGGGAGGTAAGCTGGCCAGCGGTCGTTTCGTGTCTGTCTCTGTCTTTGTGCGTGTTTGTG
CCGGCATCTAATGTTTGCGCCTGCGTCTGTACTAGTTAGCTAACTAGCTCTGTATCTGGCGGACCCGTGG
TGGAACTGACGAGTTCTGAACACCCGGCCGCAACCCTGGGAGACGTCCCAGGGACTTTGGGGGCCGTTTT
TGTGGCCCGACCTGAGGAAGGGAGTCGATGTGGAATCCGACCCCGTCAGGATATGTGGTTCTGGTAGGAG
ACGAGAACCTAAAACAGTTCCCGCCTCCGTCTGAATTTTTGCTTTCGGTTTGGAACCGAAGCCGCGCGTC
TTGTCTGCTGCAGCGCTGCAGCATCGTTCTGTGTTGTCTCTGTCTGACTGTGTTTCTGTATTTGTCTGAA
AATTAGGGCCAGACTGTTACCACTCCCTTAAGTTTGACCTTAGGTCACTGGAAAGATGTCGAGCGGATCG
CTCACAACCAGTCGGTAGATGTCAAGAAGAGACGTTGGGTTACCTTCTGCTCTGCAGAATGGCCAACCTT
TAACGTCGGATGGCCGCGAGACGGCACCTTTAACCGAGACCTCATCACCCAGGTTAAGATCAAGGTCTTT
TCACCTGGCCCGCATGGACACCCAGACCAGGTCCCCTACATCGTGACCTGGGAAGCCTTGGCTTTTGACC
CCCCTCCCTGGGTCAAGCCCTTTGTACACCCTAAGCCTCCGCCTCCTCTTCCTCCATCCGCCCCGTCTCT
CCCCCTTGAACCTCCTCGTTCGACCCCGCCTCGATCCTCCCTTTATCCAGCCCTCACTCCTTCTCTAGGC
GCCGGAATTAGATCCAAGGGACCACCATGGTGAGCAAGGGCGAGGAGCTGTTCACCGGGGTGGTGCCCAT
CCTGGTCGAGCTGGACGGCGACGTAAACGGCCACAAGTTCAGCGTGTCCGGCGAGGGCGAGGGCGATGCC
ACCTACGGCAAGCTGACCCTGAAGTTCATCTGCACCACCGGCAAGCTGCCCGTGCCCTGGCCCACCCTCG
TGACCACCCTGACCTACGGCGTGCAGTGCTTCAGCCGCTACCCCGACCACATGAAGCAGCACGACTTCTT
CAAGTCCGCCATGCCCGAAGGCTACGTCCAGGAGCGCACCATCTTCTTCAAGGACGACGGCAACTACAAG
ACCCGCGCCGAGGTGAAGTTCGAGGGCGACACCCTGGTGAACCGCATCGAGCTGAAGGGCATCGACTTCA
AGGAGGACGGCAACATCCTGGGGCACAAGCTGGAGTACAACTACAACAGCCACAACGTCTATATCATGGC
CGACAAGCAGAAGAACGGCATCAAGGTGAACTTCAAGATCCGCCACAACATCGAGGACGGCAGCGTGCAG
CTCGCCGACCACTACCAGCAGAACACCCCCATCGGCGACGGCCCCGTGCTGCTGCCCGACAACCACTACC
TGAGCACCCAGTCCGCCCTGAGCAAAGACCCCAACGAGAAGCGCGATCACATGGTCCTGCTGGAGTTCGT
GACCGCCGCCGGGATCACTCTCGGCATGGACGAGCTGTACAAGTAGCGGAGAATTCTACCGGGTAGGGGA
GGCGCTTTTCCCAAGGCAGTCTGGAGCATGCGCTTTAGCAGCCCCGCTGGGCACTTGGCGCTACACAAGT
GGCCTCTGGCCTCGCACACATTCCACATCCACCGGTAGGCGCCAACCGGCTCCGTTCTTTGGTGGCCCCT
TCGCGCCACCTTCTACTCCTCCCCTAGTCAGGAAGTTCCCCCCCGCCCCGCAGCTCGCGTCGTGCAGGAC
GTGACAAATGGAAGTAGCACGTCTCACTAGTCTCGTGCAGATGGACAGCACCGCTGAGCAATGGAAGCGG
GTAGGCCTTTGGGGCAGCGGCCAATAGCAGCTTTGCTCCTTCGCTTTCTGGGCTCAGAGGCTGGGAAGGG
GTGGGTCCGGGGGCGGGCTCAGGGGCGGGCTCAGGGGCGGGGCGGGCGCCCGAAGGTCCTCCGGAGGCCC
GGCATTCTGCACGCTTCAAAAGCGCACGTCTGCCGCGCTGTTCTCCTCTTCCTCATCTCCGGGCCTTTCG
ACCTGCAGCCCAAGCTTACCATGACCGAGTACAAGCCCACGGTGCGCCTCGCCACCCGCGACGACGTCCC
CAGGGCCGTACGCACCCTCGCCGCCGCGTTCGCCGACTACCCCGCCACGCGCCACACCGTCGATCCGGAC
CGCCACATCGAGCGGGTCACCGAGCTGCAAGAACTCTTCCTCACGCGCGTCGGGCTCGACATCGGCAAGG
TGTGGGTCGCGGACGACGGCGCCGCGGTGGCGGTCTGGACCACGCCGGAGAGCGTCGAAGCGGGGGCGGT
GTTCGCCGAGATCGGCCCGCGCATGGCCGAGTTGAGCGGTTCCCGGCTGGCCGCGCAGCAACAGATGGAA
GGCCTCCTGGCGCCGCACCGGCCCAAGGAGCCCGCGTGGTTCCTGGCCACCGTCGGCGTCTCGCCCGACC
ACCAGGGCAAGGGTCTGGGCAGCGCCGTCGTGCTCCCCGGAGTGGAGGCGGCCGAGCGCGCCGGGGTGCC
CGCCTTCCTGGAGACCTCCGCGCCCCGCAACCTCCCCTTCTACGAGCGGCTCGGCTTCACCGTCACCGCC
GACGTCGAGGTGCCCGAAGGACCGCGCACCTGGTGCATGACCCGCAAGCCCGGTGCCTGACGCCCGCCCC
ACGACCCGCAGCGCCCGACCGAAAGGAGCGCACGACCCCATGCATCGATAAAATAAAAGATTTTATTTAG
TCTCCAGAAAAAGGGGGGAATGAAAGACCCCACCTGTAGGTTTGGCAAGCTAGCTTAAGTAACGCCATTT
TGCAAGGCATGGAAAATACATAACTGAGAATAGAGAAGTTCAGATCAAGGTTAGGAACAGAGAGACAGCA
GAATATGGGCCAAACAGGATATCTGTGGTAAGCAGTTCCTGCCCCGGCTCAGGGCCAAGAACAGATGGTC
CCCAGATGCGGTCCCGCCCTCAGCAGTTTCTAGAGAACCATCAGATGTTTCCAGGGTGCCCCAAGGACCT
GAAATGACCCTGTGCCTTATTTGAACTAACCAATCAGTTCGCTTCTCGCTTCTGTTCGCGCGCTTCTGCT
CCCCGAGCTCAATAAAAGAGCCCACAACCCCTCACTCGGCGCGCCAGTCCTCCGATAGACTGCGTCGCCC
GGGTACCCGTGTATCCAATAAACCCTCTTGCAGTTGCATCCGACTTGTGGTCTCGCTGTTCCTTGGGAGG
GTCTCCTCTGAGTGATTGACTACCCGTCAGCGGGGGTCTTTCATGGGTAACAGTTTCTTGAAGTTGGAGA
ACAACATTCTGAGGGTAGGAGTCGAATATTAAGTAATCCTGACTCAATTAGCCACTGTTTTGAATCCACA
TACTCCAATACTCCTGAAATAGTTCATTATGGACAGCGCAGAAGAGCTGGGGAGAATTAATTCGTAATCA
TGGTCATAGCTGTTTCCTGTGTGAAATTGTTATCCGCTCACAATTCCACACAACATACGAGCCGGAAGCA
TAAAGTGTAAAGCCTGGGGTGCCTAATGAGTGAGCTAACTCACATTAATTGCGTTGCGCTCACTGCCCGC
TTTCCAGTCGGGAAACCTGTCGTGCCAGCTGCATTAATGAATCGGCCAACGCGCGGGGAGAGGCGGTTTG
CGTATTGGGCGCTCTTCCGCTTCCTCGCTCACTGACTCGCTGCGCTCGGTCGTTCGGCTGCGGCGAGCGG
TATCAGCTCACTCAAAGGCGGTAATACGGTTATCCACAGAATCAGGGGATAACGCAGGAAAGAACATGTG
AGCAAAAGGCCAGCAAAAGGCCAGGAACCGTAAAAAGGCCGCGTTGCTGGCGTTTTTCCATAGGCTCCGC
CCCCCTGACGAGCATCACAAAAATCGACGCTCAAGTCAGAGGTGGCGAAACCCGACAGGACTATAAAGAT
ACCAGGCGTTTCCCCCTGGAAGCTCCCTCGTGCGCTCTCCTGTTCCGACCCTGCCGCTTACCGGATACCT
GTCCGCCTTTCTCCCTTCGGGAAGCGTGGCGCTTTCTCATAGCTCACGCTGTAGGTATCTCAGTTCGGTG
TAGGTCGTTCGCTCCAAGCTGGGCTGTGTGCACGAACCCCCCGTTCAGCCCGACCGCTGCGCCTTATCCG
GTAACTATCGTCTTGAGTCCAACCCGGTAAGACACGACTTATCGCCACTGGCAGCAGCCACTGGTAACAG
GATTAGCAGAGCGAGGTATGTAGGCGGTGCTACAGAGTTCTTGAAGTGGTGGCCTAACTACGGCTACACT
AGAAGGACAGTATTTGGTATCTGCGCTCTGCTGAAGCCAGTTACCTTCGGAAAAAGAGTTGGTAGCTCTT
GATCCGGCAAACAAACCACCGCTGGTAGCGGTGGTTTTTTTGTTTGCAAGCAGCAGATTACGCGCAGAAA
AAAAGGATCTCAAGAAGATCCTTTGATCTTTTCTACGGGGTCTGACGCTCAGTGGAACGAAAACTCACGT
TAAGGGATTTTGGTCATGAGATTATCAAAAAGGATCTTCACCTAGATCCTTTTAAATTAAAAATGAAGTT
TTAAATCAATCTAAAGTATATATGAGTAAACTTGGTCTGACAGTTACCAATGCTTAATCAGTGAGGCACC
TATCTCAGCGATCTGTCTATTTCGTTCATCCATAGTTGCCTGACTCCCCGTCGTGTAGATAACTACGATA
CGGGAGGGCTTACCATCTGGCCCCAGTGCTGCAATGATACCGCGAGACCCACGCTCACCGGCTCCAGATT
TATCAGCAATAAACCAGCCAGCCGGAAGGGCCGAGCGCAGAAGTGGTCCTGCAACTTTATCCGCCTCCAT
CCAGTCTATTAATTGTTGCCGGGAAGCTAGAGTAAGTAGTTCGCCAGTTAATAGTTTGCGCAACGTTGTT
GCCATTGCTACAGGCATCGTGGTGTCACGCTCGTCGTTTGGTATGGCTTCATTCAGCTCCGGTTCCCAAC
GATCAAGGCGAGTTACATGATCCCCCATGTTGTGCAAAAAAGCGGTTAGCTCCTTCGGTCCTCCGATCGT
TGTCAGAAGTAAGTTGGCCGCAGTGTTATCACTCATGGTTATGGCAGCACTGCATAATTCTCTTACTGTC
ATGCCATCCGTAAGATGCTTTTCTGTGACTGGTGAGTACTCAACCAAGTCATTCTGAGAATAGTGTATGC
GGCGACCGAGTTGCTCTTGCCCGGCGTCAATACGGGATAATACCGCGCCACATAGCAGAACTTTAAAAGT
GCTCATCATTGGAAAACGTTCTTCGGGGCGAAAACTCTCAAGGATCTTACCGCTGTTGAGATCCAGTTCG
ATGTAACCCACTCGTGCACCCAACTGATCTTCAGCATCTTTTACTTTCACCAGCGTTTCTGGGTGAGCAA
AAACAGGAAGGCAAAATGCCGCAAAAAAGGGAATAAGGGCGACACGGAAATGTTGAATACTCATACTCTT
CCTTTTTCAATATTATTGAAGCATTTATCAGGGTTATTGTCTCATGAGCGGATACATATTTGAATGTATT
TAGAAAAATAAACAAATAGGGGTTCCGCGCACATTTCCCCGAAAAGTGCCACCTGACGTCTAAGAAACCA
TTATTATCATGACATTAACCTATAAAAATAGGCGTATCACGAGGCCCTTTCGTCTCGCGCGTTTCGGTGA
TGACGGTGAAAACCTCTGACACATGCAGCTCCCGGAGACGGTCACAGCTTGTCTGTAAGCGGATGCCGGG
AGCAGACAAGCCCGTCAGGGCGCGTCAGCGGGTGTTGGCGGGTGTCGGGGCTGGCTTAACTATGCGGCAT
CAGAGCAGATTGTACTGAGAGTGCACCATATGCGGTGTGAAATACCGCACAGATGCGTAAGGAGAAAATA
CCGCATCAGGCGCCATTCGCCATTCAGGCTGCGCAACTGTTGGGAAGGGCGATCGGTGCGGGCCTCTTCG
CTATTACGCCAGCTGGCGAAAGGGGGATGTGCTGCAAGGCGATTAAGTTGGGTAACGCCAGGGTTTTCCC
AGTCACGACGTTGTAAAACGACGGCGCAAGGAATGGTGCATGCAAGGAGATGGCGCCCAACAGTCCCCCG
GCCACGGGGCCTGCCACCATACCCACGCCGAAACAAGCGCTCATGAGCCCGAAGTGGCGAGCCCGATCTT
CCCCATCGGTGATGTCGGCGATATAGGCGCCAGCAACCGCACCTGTGGCGCCGGTGATGCCGGCCACGAT
GCGTCCGGCGTAGAGGCGATTAGTCCAATTTGTTAAAGACAGGATATCAGTGGTCCAGGCTCTAGTTTTG
ACTCAACAATATCACCAGCTGAAGCCTATAGAGTACGAGCCATAGATAAAATAAAAGATTTTATTTAGTC
TCCAGAAAAAGGGGGGAA
