>Addgene plasmid #83717 | MSCV-6NBC-GFP-PGK-Puro-Barcode40 | addgene partial sequence | sequence record 165246 | pLXSN5 5'-CCCTTGAACCTCCTCGTTCGACC-3'
CAGCCCTCACTCCTTCTCTAGGCGCCGGAATTAGATCCAAGGGACCACCATGGTGAGCAAGGGCGAGGAG
CTGTTCACCGGGGTGGTGCCCATCCTGGTCGAGCTGGACGGCGACGTAAACGGCCACAAGTTCAGCGTGT
CCGGCGAGGGCGAGGGCGATGCCACCTACGGCAAGCTGACCCTGAAGTTCATCTGCACCACCGGCAAGCT
GCCCGTGCCCTGGCCCACCCTCGTGACCACCCTGACCTACGGCGTGCAGTGCTTCAGCCGCTACCCCGAC
CACATGAAGCAGCACGACTTCTTCAAGTCCGCCATGCCCGAAGGCTACGTCCAGGAGCGCACCATCTTCT
TCAAGGACGACGGCAACTACAAGACCCGCGCCGAGGTGAAGTTCGAGGGCGACACCCTGGTGAACCGCAT
CGAGCTGAAGGGCATCGACTTCAAGGAGGACGGCAACATCCTGGGGCACAAGCTGGAGTACAACTACAAC
AGCCACAACGTCTATATCATGGCCGACAAGCAGAAGAACGGCATCAAGGTGAACTTCAAGATCCGCCACA
ACATCGAGGACGGCAGCGTGCAGCTCGCCGACCACTACCAGCAGAACACCCCCATCGGCGACGGCCCCGT
GCTGCTGCCCGACAACCACTACCTGAGCACCCAGTCCGCCCTGAGCAAAGACCCCAACGAGAAGCGCGAT
CACATGGTCCTGCTGGAGTTCGTGACCGCCGCCGGGATCACTCTCGGCATGGACGAGCTGTACAAGTAGC
GGAGAATTCTACCGGGTAGGGGAGGCGCTTTTCCCAAGGCAGTCTGGAGCATGCGCTTTAG
